>Addgene plasmid #138591 | pWDY1211 | addgene full sequence | sequence record 274928 | Addgene NGS Result
TAATACGACTCACTATAGGGGAATTGTGAGCGGATAACAATTCCCCTCTAGAAATAATTTTGTTTAACTT
TAAGAAGGAGATATACCATGGGCAGCAGCCATCATCATCATCATCACAGCAGCGGCCTGGTGCCGCGCGG
CAGCCATATGTCGCGCTCGCGTCCGGAACTTGGTGACTGGTCGAGCCCGGCCGAACTGGCCGAGCTCCAG
CGGTCCCAGCTGCCGAGGGTCCTCGCGCAGGCACTCCGTTCGCCGTTCTACGCGGCCCGCTACCGCGGCA
CCACACCGCCGCGCACCGCGGACGACTTCGCCGGCGTCGAGGTGACCGCCAAGCAGGACCTGCGCGACCA
GTACCCCTTCGGGATGCTCGCGGTCGGGCGCGAACACCTGGCCACCTACCACGAGTCCAGCGGCACCGCG
GGCGAACCCACCGCCTCCTACTACACGGAGGAGGACTGGACCGACCTCGCCGAGCGCTTCGCCCGCAAGT
GGACCGGCATCCACCCCTCCGACACCTTCCTGGTGCGCACCCCCTACGGCCTGGTCATCACCGGCCACCT
CGCCCAGGCCGCGGGACGGCTGCGCGGTGCGACCGTCGTCCCCGGCGACGCCCGCTCGCTGGCCACCCCG
CTCTCCCGCATGGTGCGCGTCCTGAAGACCCTCGACGTGACGCTCACCTGGTGCAACCCGACCGAGATCA
CCATGCTGGCCGCCGCCGCCAAGGCCGCCGGACTCCGCCCCGACCAGGACTTCCCGCACCTGCGGGCCAT
GTTCACCGCCGCCGAGCCGCTGACCGAGGTGCGGCGCCGCCGGCTCAGCGAGATCTGGGGCGGCATCCCG
GTCGTCGAGGAGTACGGCTCCACGGAGACCGGCACCATCGCCGGGCAGTGCCCCGAGGGCCGGATGCACC
TGTGGGCGGACCGGGCGATCTTCGAGGTGTACGACCCGAGGACCGGCACGCTCTCCGAGGCGGGCCGCGG
CCAGATGGTCGTCACCCCGCTGTACCGGGACGCGATGCCGCTGCTGCGCTACAACCTCGCCGACGACGTC
GAGGTGTCCACCGACCCGTGCGGCTGCGGCTGGCTGCTGCCCACGGTCACCGTGCTGGGGCGGGCCGGAA
CCGGTCACCGGATCGGTCCGGCGACCGTCACCCAGCAGCGGCTGGAGGAGCTGGTGTTCTCCCTGCCGGC
CGCGTACGAGGTGATGTTCTGGCGGGCCAAGGCCCACCCGGACGTGCTGGAGCTGGAGTTCGAGGCGCCC
GAGCCGGTGCGGCAGCGGGCCGTCAAGGAGCTCGGCGCCGCGCTCGACCGCGAACTGGGGGTCCCGCACC
GCATCACCGGCCTCGCCCCGGGCACCCTCGTCCCGGCGGAGGCCCTCACCGCCCAGCGCGACATCCTCAA
GGCCCGCTACCTCTTCGCGGAGGACGAGGACTGGGACAAGGCGGTCATGTACTTCTGAAAGCTTGCGGCC
GCACTCGAGCACCACCACCACCACCACTGAGATCCGGCTGCTAACAAAGCCCGAAAGGAAGCTGAGTTGG
CTGCTGCCACCGCTGAGCAATAACTAGCATAACCCCTTGGGGCCTCTAAACGGGTCTTGAGGGGTTTTTT
GCTGAAAGGAGGAACTATATCCGGATTGGCGAATGGG
[124 nt withheld, positions 1648-1771]
C
[91 nt withheld, positions 1773-1863]
A
[49 nt withheld, positions 1865-1913]
CCTTTGACGTTGGAGTCCACGTTCTTT
[37 nt withheld, positions 1941-1977]
ACCCTATCTCGGTCTATTCTTTTGATTTATAAGGGATTTTGCCGATTTCGGCCTATTGGTTAAAAAATGA
GCTGATTTAACAAAAATTTAACGCGAATTTTAACAAAATATTAACGCTTACAATTTAGGTGGCACTTTTC
GGGGAAATGTGCGCGGAACCCCTATTTGTTTATTTTTCTAAATACATTCAAATATGTATCCGCTCATGAA
TTAATTCTTAGAAAAACTCATCGAGCATCAAATGAAACTGCAATTTATTCATATCAGGATTATCAATACC
ATATTTTTGAAAAAGCCGTTTCTGTAATGAAGGAGAAAACTCACCGAGGCAGTTCCATAGGATGGCAAGA
TCCTGGTATCGGTCTGCGATTCCGACTCGTCCAACATCAATACAACCTATTAATTTCCCCTCGTCAAAAA
TAAGGTTATCAAGTGAGAAATCACCATGAGTGACGACTGAATCCGGTGAGAATGGCAAAAGTTTATGCAT
TTCTTTCCAGACTTGTTCAACAGGCCAGCCATTACGCTCGTCATCAAAATCACTCGCATCAACCAAACCG
TTATTCATTCGTGATTGCGCCTGAGCGAGACGAAATACGCGATCGCTGTTAAAAGGACAATTACAAACAG
GAATCGAATGCAACCGGCGCAGGAACACTGCCAGCGCATCAACAATATTTTCACCTGAATCAGGATATTC
TTCTAATACCTGGAATGCTGTTTTCCCGGGGATCGCAGTGGTGAGTAACCATGCATCATCAGGAGTACGG
ATAAAATGCTTGATGGTCGGAAGAGGCATAAATTCCGTCAGCCAGTTTAGTCTGACCATCTCATCTGTAA
CATCATTGGCAACGCTACCTTTGCCATGTTTCAGAAACAACTCTGGCGCATCGGGCTTCCCATACAATCG
ATAGATTGTCGCACCTGATTGCCCGACATTATCGCGAGCCCATTTATACCCATATAAATCAGCATCCATG
TTGGAATTTAATCGCGGCCTAGAGCAAGACGTTTCCCGTTGAATATGGCTCATAACACCCCTTGTATTAC
TGTTTATGTAAGCAGACAGTTTTATTGTTCATGACCAAAATCCCTTAACGTGAGTTTTCGTTCCACTGAG
CGTCAGACCCCGTAGAAAAGATCAAAGGATCTTCTTGAGATCCTTTTTTTCTGCGCGTAATCTGCTGCTT
GCAAACAAAAAAACCACCGCTACCAGCGGTGGTTTGTTTGCCGGATCAAGAGCTACCAACTCTTTTTCCG
AAGGTAACTGGCTTCAGCAGAGCGCAGATACCAAATACTGTCCTTCTAGTGTAGCCGTAGTTAGGCCACC
ACTTCAAGAACTCTGTAGCACCGCCTACATACCTCGCTCTGCTAATCCTGTTACCAGTGGCTGCTGCCAG
TGGCGATAAGTCGTGTCTTACCGGGTTGGACTCAAGACGATAGTTACCGGATAAGGCGCAGCGGTCGGGC
TGAACGGGGGGTTCGTGCACACAGCCCAGCTTGGAGCGAACGACCTACACCGAACTGAGATACCTACAGC
GTGAGCTATGAGAAAGCGCCACGCTTCCCGAAGGGAGAAAGGCGGACAGGTATCCGGTAAGCGGCAGGGT
CGGAACAGGAGAGCGCACGAGGGAGCTTCCAGGGGGAAACGCCTGGTATCTTTATAGTCCTGTCGGGTTT
CGCCACCTCTGACTTGAGCGTCGATTTTTGTGATGCTCGTCAGGGGGGCGGAGCCTATGGAAAAACGCCA
GCAACGCGGCCTTTTTACGGTTCCTGGCCTTTTGCTGGCCTTTTGCTCACATGTTCTTTCCTGCGTTATC
CCCTGATTCTGTGGATAACCGTATTACCGCCTTTGAGTGAGCTGATACCGCTCGCCGCAGCCGAACGACC
GAGCGCAGCGAGTCAGTGAGCGAGGAAGCGGAAGAGCGCCTGATGCGGTATTTTCTCCTTACGCATCTGT
GCGGTATTTCACACCGCAATGGTGCACTCTCAGTACAATCTGCTCTGATGCCGCATAGTTAAGCCAGTAT
ACACTCCGCTATCGCTACGTGACTGGGTCATGGCTGCGCCCCGACACCCGCCAACACCCGCTGACGCGCC
CTGACGGGCTTGTCTGCTCCCGGCATCCGCTTACAGACAAGCTGTGACCGTCTCCGGGAGCTGCATGTGT
CAGAGGTTTTCACCGTCATCACCGAAACGCGCGAGGCAGCTGCGGTAAAGCTCATCAGCGTGGTCGTGAA
GCGATTCACAGATGTCTGCCTGTTCATCCGCGTCCAGCTCGTTGAGTTTCTCCAGAAGCGTTAATGTCTG
GCTTCTGATAAAGCGGGCCATGTTAAGGGCGGTTTTTTCCTGTTTGGTCACTGATGCCTCCGTGTAAGGG
GGATTTCTGTTCATGGGGGTAATGATACCGATGAAACGAGAGAGGATGCTCACGATACGGGTTACTGATG
ATGAACATGCCCGGTTACTGGAACGTTGTGAGGGTAAACAACTGGCGGTATGGATGCGGCGGGACCAGAG
AAAAATCACTCAGGGTCAATGCCAGCGCTTCGTTAATACAGATGTAGGTGTTCCACAGGGTAGCCAGCAG
CATCCTGCGATGCAGATCCGGAACATAATGGTGCAGGGCGCTGACTTCCGCGTTTCCAGACTTTACGAAA
CACGGAAACCGAAGACCATTCATGTTGTTGCTCAGGTCGCAGACGTTTTGCAGCAGCAGTCGCTTCACGT
TCGCTCGCGTATCGGTGATTCATTCTGCTAACCAGTAAGGCAACCCCGCCAGCCTAGCCGGGTCCTCAAC
GACAGGAGCACGATCATGCGCACCCGTGGGGCCGCCATGCCGGCGATAATGGCCTGCTTCTCGCCGAAAC
GTTTGGTGGCGGGACCAGTGACGAAGGCTTGAGCGAGGGCGTGCAAGATTCCGAATACCGCAAGCGACAG
GCCGATCATCGTCGCGCTCCAGCGAAAGCGGTCCTCGCCGAAAATGACCCAGAGCGCTGCCGGCACCTGT
CCTACGAGTTGCATGATAAAGAAGACAGTCATAAGTGCGGCGACGATAGTCATGCCCCGCGCCCACCGGA
AGGAGCTGACTGGGTTGAAGGCTCTCAAGGGCATCGGTCGAGATCCCGGTGCCTAATGAGTGAGCTAACT
TACATTAATTGCGTTGCGCTCACTGCCCGCTTTCCAGTCGGGAAACCTGTCGTGCCAGCTGCATTAATGA
ATCGGCCAACGCGCGGGGAGAGGCGGTTTGCGTATTGGGCGCCAGGGTGGTTTTTCTTTTCACCAGTGAG
ACGGGCAACAGCTGATTGCCCTTCACCGCCTGGCCCTGAGAGAGTTGCAGCAAGCGGTCCACGCTGGTTT
GCCCCAGCAGGCGAAAATCCTGTTTGATGGTGGTTAACGGCGGGATATAACATGAGCTGTCTTCGGTATC
GTCGTATCCCACTACCGAGATATCCGCACCAACGCGCAGCCCGGACTCGGTAATGGCGCGCATTGCGCCC
AGCGCCATCTGATCGTTGGCAACCAGCATCGCAGTGGGAACGATGCCCTCATTCAGCATTTGCATGGTTT
GTTGAAAACCGGACATGGCACTCCAGTCGCCTTCCCGTTCCGCTATCGGCTGAATTTGATTGCGAGTGAG
ATATTTATGCCAGCCAGCCAGACGCAGACGCGCCGAGACAGAACTTAATGGGCCCGCTAACAGCGCGATT
TGCTGGTGACCCAATGCGACCAGATGCTCCACGCCCAGTCGCGTACCGTCTTCATGGGAGAAAATAATAC
TGTTGATGGGTGTCTGGTCAGAGACATCAAGAAATAACGCCGGAACATTAGTGCAGGCAGCTTCCACAGC
AATGGCATCCTGGTCATCCAGCGGATAGTTAATGATCAGCCCACTGACGCGTTGCGCGAGAAGATTGTGC
ACCGCCGCTTTACAGGCTTCGACGCCGCTTCGTTCTACCATCGACACCACCACGCTGGCACCCAGTTGAT
CGGCGCGAGATTTAATCGCCGCGACAATTTGCGACGGCGCGTGCAGGGCCAGACTGGAGGTGGCAACGCC
AATCAGCAACGACTGTTTGCCCGCCAGTTGTTGTGCCACGCGGTTGGGAATGTAATTCAGCTCCGCCATC
GCCGCTTCCACTTTTTCCCGCGTTTTCGCAGAAACGTGGCTGGCCTGGTTCACCACGCGGGAAACGGTCT
GATAAGAGACACCGGCATACTCTGCGACATCGTATAACGTTACTGGTTTCACATTCACCACCCTGAATTG
ACTCTCTTCCGGGCGCTATCATGCCATACCGCGAAAGGTTTTGCGCCATTCGATGGTGTCCGGGATCTCG
ACGCTCTCCCTTATGCGACTCCTGCATTAGGAAGCAGCCCAGTAGTAGGTTGAGGCCGTTGAGCACCGCC
GCCGCAAGGAATGGTGCATGCAAGGAGATGGCGCCCAACAGTCCCCCGGCCACGGGGCCTGCCACCATAC
CCACGCCGAAACAAGCGCTCATGAGCCCGAAGTGGCGAGCCCGATCTTCCCCATCGGTGATGTCGGCGAT
ATAGGCGCCAGCAACCGCACCTGTGGCGCCGGTGATGCCGGCCACGATGCGTCCGGCGTAGAGGATCGAG
ATCTCGATCCCGCGAAAT
Features (pLannotate 1.2.2; 20 found; start..end, strand, type, name):
      1..19      +  promoter       T7 promoter: promoter for bacteriophage T7 RNA polymerase
     20..44      +  protein_bind   lac operator: The lac repressor binds to the lac operator to inhibit transcription in E. coli. This inhibition can be relieved by adding lactose or isopropyl-β-D-thiogalactopyranoside (IPTG). lac repressor encoded by lacI
     59..81      +  RBS            RBS: efficient ribosome binding site from bacteriophage T7 gene 10 (Olins and Rangwala, 1989)
    100..116     +  CDS            capTEV™ (fragment): composite tag for in vivo biotinylation, TEV protease cleavage, and 6xHis tagging
    127..144     +  CDS            thrombin site: thrombin recognition and cleavage site
   1480..1497    +  CDS            9xHis (fragment): 9xHis affinity tag
   1507..1556    +  CDS            SET1 (fragment): solubility-enhancement tag derived from T7 phage gene 10B
   1564..1611    +  terminator     T7 terminator: transcription terminator for bacteriophage T7 RNA polymerase
   1648..2076    +  rep_origin     f1 ori (sequence partly withheld): f1 bacteriophage origin of replication; arrow indicates direction of (+) strand synthesis
   2129..2186    +  promoter       AmpR promoter (fragment): bla
   2195..3010    -  CDS            KanR: aminoglycoside phosphotransferase; aph(3')-Ia; confers resistance to kanamycin in bacteria or G418 (Geneticin®) in eukaryotes
   3132..3720    +  rep_origin     ori: high-copy-number ColE1/pMB1/pBR322/pUC origin of replication
   3906..4045    -  misc_feature   bom: basis of mobility region from pBR322
   4147..4338    -  CDS            rop: Rop protein, which maintains plasmids at low copy number; rop
   4355..4735    +  CDS            YPB1_ECOLX: Protein predicted: Swiss-Prot protein existence level 4. From Escherichia coli.
   4807..5098    -  CDS            TcR (fragment): tetracycline efflux protein; tet; confers resistance to tetracycline
   5113..5134    -  protein_bind   CAP binding site: CAP binding activates transcription in the presence of cAMP. E. coli catabolite activator protein
   5147..6229    -  CDS            lacI: lac repressor; lacI; The lac repressor binds to the lac operator to inhibit transcription in E. coli. This inhibition can be relieved by adding lactose or isopropyl-β-D-thiogalactopyranoside (IPTG).
   6230..6307    -  promoter       lacI promoter: lacI
   6315..6594    -  CDS            TcR (fragment): tetracycline efflux protein; tet; confers resistance to tetracycline
