[The description below was written by a language model from this plasmid's Addgene catalogue record and pLannotate feature annotations shown in this document.]
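Description:
pWDY1211 is a bacterial expression plasmid built on the pET-28a(+) backbone for producing NatL2, annotated as a phenylacetate-coenzyme A ligase from Streptomyces sp. Tu 6176, in E. coli. The catalogue lists a total size of about 6.6 kb, in close agreement with the sequenced record. The plasmid replicates from a ColE1/pBR322-type origin accompanied by the bom region and the rop gene, which together keep copy number moderate, and it also carries an f1 origin for single-stranded DNA production. Selection is by kanamycin through the aph(3')-Ia aminoglycoside phosphotransferase gene. Short annotated matches to a tetracycline resistance gene and a few other hits are remnants of the pBR322-derived backbone rather than functional elements.

The roughly 1.3 kb NatL2 coding sequence was inserted by Gibson assembly downstream of the T7 promoter, lac operator and T7 gene 10 ribosome binding site, and is followed by the T7 terminator. The automated feature table does not annotate the insert itself, but it occupies the gap between the thrombin site and the downstream backbone elements. Transcription depends on T7 RNA polymerase supplied by the host strain, and the plasmid-borne lacI gene provides repressor that holds expression off until IPTG or lactose is added. The protein is made with an N-terminal 6xHis tag from the backbone, separated from NatL2 by a thrombin cleavage site so the tag can be removed after affinity purification. A second His-tag sequence lies downstream of the insert; the catalogue records only the N-terminal tag. The construct is intended for recombinant production of NatL2, and the associated publication concerns benzoxazole formation in nataxazole biosynthesis.
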