Addgene plasmid #138591: pWDY1211
Purpose: Expresses NatL2 in E.coli
Depositing lab: James Naismith. Depositing organization: University of Oxford. Publication: The biosynthetic pathway of the benzoxazole in nataxazole proceeds via an unstable ester and has synthetic utility. Song H, Rao C, Deng Z, Yi Y, Naismith JH. Angew Chem Int Ed Engl. 2020 Jan 5. doi: 10.1002/anie.201915685. PubMed 31903677.
Backbone
  Vector backbone: pET-28a(+)
  Backbone size w/o insert (bp): 5369
  Total vector size (bp): 6622
  Vector type: Bacterial Expression
Growth in bacteria
  Bacterial resistance: Kanamycin, 50 μg/mL
  Growth temperature: 37°C
  Growth strain: DH5alpha
  Copy number: Unknown
Gene/Insert
  Gene/Insert name: phenylacetate-coenzyme A ligase (alt name: NatL2)
  Species: Streptomyces sp. Tu 6176
  Insert size (bp): 1311
  GenBank ID: CEK42825.1
  Promoter: T7
  Tag / fusion protein: 6-His (N terminal on backbone)
  Cloning method: Gibson Cloning
  Sequencing primers: 5′ TGCCGCGCGGCAGCCATATGATGTCGCGCTCGCGTCCGGAACTTGGTGACTG; 3′ GGTGGTGCTCGAGTGCGGCCGCAAGCTTTCAGAAGTACATGACCGCCTTGTC
Terms and licenses: Academic/Nonprofit Terms; Industry Terms: Not Available to Industry
How to cite: pWDY1211 was a gift from James Naismith (Addgene plasmid # 138591 ; http://n2t.net/addgene:138591 ; RRID:Addgene_138591)
